Addgene plasmid #219840: pDRF1 ymiRFP680-T2A-mTurquoise2
Purpose: equimolar expression of ymiRFP680 and mTurquoise2 in budding yeast
Depositing lab: Bas Teusink. Depositing organization: Vrije Universiteit Amsterdam.
Backbone
  Vector backbone: pDRF1
  Vector type: Yeast Expression
Growth in bacteria
  Bacterial resistance: Ampicillin, 100 μg/mL
  Growth temperature: 37°C
  Growth strain: DH5alpha
  Copy number: High Copy
Gene/Insert
  Gene/Insert name: ymiRFP680-T2A-mTurquoise2
  Species: Synthetic
  Cloning method: Restriction Enzyme; 5′ cloning site Unknown (unknown if destroyed)
Terms and licenses: Academic/Nonprofit Terms; Industry Terms
How to cite: pDRF1 ymiRFP680-T2A-mTurquoise2 was a gift from Bas Teusink (Addgene plasmid # 219840 ; http://n2t.net/addgene:219840 ; RRID:Addgene_219840)
