[The description below was written by a language model from this plasmid's Addgene catalogue record and pLannotate feature annotations shown in this document.]
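Description:
pDRF1 ymiRFP680-T2A-mTurquoise2 is an episomal yeast expression plasmid of about 8.7 kb, built on the pDRF1 backbone and designed to co-express two fluorescent proteins in budding yeast. It is a yeast–E. coli shuttle vector. In bacteria it replicates at high copy from a ColE1/pUC-type origin and is selected with ampicillin through the β-lactamase gene. In Saccharomyces cerevisiae it is maintained by the 2μ origin and selected by uracil prototrophy through URA3 under its own promoter, a marker that can also be counterselected with 5-fluoroorotic acid. An f1 origin and remnants of lac and pBluescript cloning sequences are carried over from the backbone's construction.

The payload is a single synthetic open reading frame flanked by attB1 and attB2 Gateway recombination sites, although the catalogue entry lists restriction cloning as the method. It encodes ymiRFP680, which the name suggests is a yeast-adapted version of the near-infrared protein miRFP680, a protein that needs biliverdin as a cofactor to fluoresce. This is followed by a short gap in the annotation consistent with the T2A peptide named in the insert, and then by the cyan protein mTurquoise2. The 2A sequence causes ribosomal skipping during translation, so the two proteins are produced as separate polypeptides from one transcript in roughly equimolar amounts, matching the stated purpose. An ADH1 terminator lies downstream. The feature table does not annotate the driving promoter, showing only fragmentary yeast genomic matches upstream of attB1, so the record does not state its identity. A construct like this would suit normalising the brightness of the near-infrared protein against a well-characterised cyan reference in yeast cells.
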