Features (pLannotate 1.2.2; 26 found; start..end, strand, type, name):
      3..257     -  CDS            BRP1 (fragment): BRP1_YEAST - Protein predicted: Swiss-Prot protein existence level 4. From Saccharomyces cerevisiae (strain ATCC 204508 / S288c) (Baker's yeast).
    359..375     -  promoter       ARG4 promoter (fragment): S. cerevisiae ARG4
    480..563     +  CDS            YG007_YEAST: Protein predicted: Swiss-Prot protein existence level 4. From Saccharomyces cerevisiae (strain ATCC 204508 / S288c) (Baker's yeast).
    800..824     +  protein_bind   attB1: mutant version of attB; recombination site for the Gateway® BP reaction BP Clonase™
    849..1796    +  CDS            miRFP680: miRFP680 is a basic (constitutively fluorescent) near ir fluorescent protein published in 2020, derived from Rhodopseudomonas palustris CGA009. It has low acid sensitivity. It requires the cofactor biliverdin for fluorescence.
   1878..2597    +  CDS            mTurquoise2: enhanced monomeric variant of CFP (Goedhart et al., 2012) mammalian codon-optimized
   2607..2631    -  protein_bind   attB2: mutant version of attB; recombination site for the Gateway® BP reaction BP Clonase™
   2659..2685    +  misc_feature   MCS (fragment): pBluescript multiple cloning site
   2694..2712    -  promoter       T7 promoter: promoter for bacteriophage T7 RNA polymerase
   2713..2856    +  CDS            ADH1 (fragment): ADH1_YEAST - Also known as ADC1. Experimental evidence at protein level: Swiss-Prot protein existence level 1. This isozyme preferentially catalyzes the conversion of primary unbranched alcohols to their corresponding aldehydes. Also shows activity toward secondary alcohols. From Saccharomyces cerevisiae (strain ATCC 204508 / S288c) (Baker's yeast).
   2860..3047    +  terminator     ADH1 terminator: S. cerevisiae ADH1; transcription terminator for the S. cerevisiae alcohol dehydrogenase 1 (ADH1) gene
   3055..3212    +  CDS            lacZα (fragment): LacZα fragment of β-galactosidase; lacZ fragment
   3218..3269    -  misc_feature   bom (fragment): basis of mobility region from pBR322
   3274..3357    +  CDS            RAF1 (fragment): RAF_YEAST - Experimental evidence at transcript level: Swiss-Prot protein existence level 2. Antagonizes transcriptional repression of recombinase FLP by REP1-REP2. May play a role in plasmid partitioning. From Saccharomyces cerevisiae (strain ATCC 204508 / S288c) (Baker's yeast).
   3511..4857    -  rep_origin     2μ ori: yeast 2μ plasmid origin of replication
   4862..4878    -  promoter       tet promoter (fragment): E. coli promoter for tetracycline efflux protein gene
   4968..5771    -  CDS            URA3: orotidine-5'-phosphate decarboxylase, required for uracil biosynthesis; S. cerevisiae URA3; yeast auxotrophic marker, counterselectable with 5-fluoroorotic acid (5-FOA)
   5772..5987    -  promoter       URA3 promoter: S. cerevisiae URA3
   6098..6202    +  promoter       AmpR promoter: bla
   6203..7063    +  CDS            AmpR: β-lactamase; bla; confers resistance to ampicillin, carbenicillin, and related antibiotics
   7234..7822    +  rep_origin     ori: high-copy-number ColE1/pMB1/pBR322/pUC origin of replication
   8005..8097    +  CDS            lacI (fragment): lac repressor; lacI; The lac repressor binds to the lac operator to inhibit transcription in E. coli. This inhibition can be relieved by adding lactose or isopropyl-β-D-thiogalactopyranoside (IPTG).
   8110..8131    +  protein_bind   CAP binding site: CAP binding activates transcription in the presence of cAMP. E. coli catabolite activator protein
   8146..8176    +  promoter       lac promoter: promoter for the E. coli lac operon
   8184..8200    +  protein_bind   lac operator: The lac repressor binds to the lac operator to inhibit transcription in E. coli. This inhibition can be relieved by adding lactose or isopropyl-β-D-thiogalactopyranoside (IPTG). lac repressor encoded by lacI
   8281..8709    -  rep_origin     f1 ori (sequence partly withheld): f1 bacteriophage origin of replication; arrow indicates direction of (+) strand synthesis
>Addgene plasmid #219840 | pDRF1 ymiRFP680-T2A-mTurquoise2 | addgene full sequence | sequence record 437580 | Addgene NGS Result
CAAGCTTCCTGAAACGGAGAAACATAAACAGGCATTGCTGGGATCACCCATACATCACTCTGTTTTGCCT
GACCTTTTCCGGTAATTTGAAAACAAACCCGGTCTCGAAGCGGAGATCCGGCGATAATTACCGCAGAAAT
AAACCCATACACGAGACGTAGAACCAGCCGCACATGGCCGGAGAAACTCCTGCGAGAATTTCGTAAACTC
GCGCGCATTGCATCTGTATTTCCTAATGCGGCACTTCCAGGCCTCGATCGAGACCGTTTATCCATTGCTT
TTTTGTTGTCTTTTTCCCTCGTTCACAGAAAGTCTGAAGAAGCTATAGTAGAACTATGAGCTTTTTTTGT
TTCTGTTTTCCTTTTTTTTTTTTTTACCTCTGTGGAAATTGTTACTCTCACACTCTTTAGTTCGTTTGTT
TGTTTTGTTTATTCCAATTATGACCGGTGACGAAACGTGGTCGATGGTGGGTACCGCTTATGCTCCCCTC
CATTAGTTTCGATTATATAAAAAGGCCAAATATTGTATTATTTTCAAATGTCCTATCATTATCGTCTAAC
ATCTAATTTCTCTTAAATTTTTTCTCTTTCTTTCCTATAACACCAATAGTGAAAATCTTTTTTTCTTCTA
TATCTACAAAAACTTTTTTTTTCTATCAACCTCGTTGATAAATTTTTTCTTTAACAATCGTTAATAATTA
ATTAATTGGAAAATAACCATTTTTTCTCTCTTTTATACACACATTCAAAAGAAAGAAAAAAAATATACCC
CAGCCTCGACTAGTGAATTCGCGGCCATCACAAGTTTGTACAAAAAAGCAGGCTGCTAGCCCCGGGACTA
GTAAGCTTATGGCTGAAGGTTCTGTTGCTAGACAACCAGATTTGTTGACTTGTGATGATGAACCAATTCA
TATTCCAGGTGCTATTCAACCACATGGTTTGTTATTAGCTTTGGCTGCTGATATGACCATTGTTGCTGGT
TCTGATAACTTGCCTGAATTGACTGGTTTAGCTATTGGTGCCTTGATCGGTAGATCTGCTGCTGATGTTT
TCGATTCTGAAACCCATAATAGATTGACTATTGCTTTGGCTGAACCAGGTGCTGCTGTCGGTGCTCCAAT
TACCGTCGGTTTCACCATGCGTAAGGATGCCGGTTTCATTGGTTCTTGGCATAGACATGATCAATTAATT
TTCTTGGAATTGGAACCACCACAACGTGACGTTGCCGAACCACAGGCTTTCTTCCGTAGAACCAACTCTG
CTATTAGAAGATTACAAGCTGCTGAAACTTTGGAATCTGCTTGTGCTGCTGCTGCTCAAGAAGTTCGTAA
GATTACTGGTTTCGATAGAGTTATGATCTACAGATTTGCTTCTGATTTCTCTGGTGAAGTTATTGCTGAA
GATAGATGTGCTGAAGTTGAATCTAAGTTGGGTTTGCATTACCCAGCTTCTACTGTTCCAGCTCAAGCTA
GAAGATTGTACACTATTAATCCAGTTAGAATTATTCCAGATATCAACTACAGACCAGTCCCAGTTACCCC
AGATTTGAACCCAGTTACTGGTAGACCTATTGATTTATCTTTCGCTATTTTGAGATCTGTTTCCCCATGT
CATTTGGAATTCATGAGAAACATCGGTATGCATGGTACCATGTCTATTTCTATTTTGAGAGGTGAAAGAT
TGTGGGGTTTGATTGTTTGTCATCATAGAACTCCATACTACGTTGACTTGGATGGTAGACAAGCCTGTAA
GAGAGTTGCTGAAAGATTGGCTACCCAAATTGGTGTTATGGAAGAATCCGGAGAGGGCAGAGGAAGTCTT
CTAACATGCGGTGACGTGGAGGAGAATCCCGGCCCTGGGGATCCACCGGTCGCCACCATGGTGAGCAAGG
GCGAGGAGCTGTTCACCGGGGTGGTGCCCATCCTGGTCGAGCTGGACGGCGACGTAAACGGCCACAAGTT
CAGCGTGTCCGGCGAGGGCGAGGGCGATGCCACCTACGGCAAGCTGACCCTGAAGTTCATCTGCACCACC
GGCAAGCTGCCCGTGCCCTGGCCCACCCTCGTGACCACCCTGTCCTGGGGCGTGCAGTGCTTCGCCCGCT
ACCCCGACCACATGAAGCAGCACGACTTCTTCAAGTCCGCCATGCCCGAAGGCTACGTCCAGGAGCGCAC
CATCTTCTTCAAGGACGACGGCAACTACAAGACCCGCGCCGAGGTGAAGTTCGAGGGCGACACCCTGGTG
AACCGCATCGAGCTGAAGGGCATCGACTTCAAGGAGGACGGCAACATCCTGGGGCACAAGCTGGAGTACA
ACTACTTTAGCGACAACGTCTATATCACCGCCGACAAGCAGAAGAACGGCATCAAGGCCAACTTCAAGAT
CCGCCACAACATCGAGGACGGCGGCGTGCAGCTCGCCGACCACTACCAGCAGAACACCCCCATCGGCGAC
GGCCCCGTGCTGCTGCCCGACAACCACTACCTGAGCACCCAGTCCAAGCTGAGCAAAGACCCCAACGAGA
AGCGCGATCACATGGTCCTGCTGGAGTTCGTGACCGCCGCCGGGATCACTCTCGGCATGGACGAGCTGTA
CAAGTAAAGCGGCCGCACCCAGCTTTCTTGTACAAAGTGGTGTAGTTAATTCATGATGGCCGCTGCAGGT
CGACCTCGAGGGGGGGCCCGGTACCCAATTCGCCCTATAGTGAGTCGTATTACGCGCGGATCCAGCTTTG
GACTTCTTCGCCAGAGGTTTGGTCAAGTCTCCAATCAAGGTTGTCGGCTTGTCTACCTTGCCAGAAATTT
ACGAAAAGATGGAAAAGGGTCAAATCGTTGGTAGATACGTTGTTGACACTTCTAAATAAGCGAATTTCTT
ATGATTTATGATTTTTATTATTAAATAAGTTATAAAAAAAATAAGTGTATACAAATTTTAAAGTGACTCT
TAGGTTTTAAAACGAAAATTCTTATTCTTGAGTAACTCTTTCCTGTAGGTCAGGTTGCTTTCTCAGGTAT
AGCATGAGGTCGCTCTTATTGACCACACCTCTACCGGCATGCCAATTCACTGGCCGTCGTTTTACAACGT
CGTGACTGGGAAAACCCTGGCGTTACCCAACTTAATCGCCTTGCAGCACATCCCCCTTTCGCCAGCTGGC
GTAATAGCGAAGAGGCCCGCACCGATCGCCCTTCCCAACAGTTGCGCAGCCTGAATGGCGAATGGCGCCT
GATGCGGTATTTTCTCCTTACGCATCTGTGCGGTATTTCACACCGCATAATCGGATCGTACTTGTTACCC
ATCATTGAATTTTGAACATCCGAACCTGGGAGTTTTCCCTGAAACAGATAGTATATTTGAACCTGTATAA
TAATATATAGTCTAGCGCTTTACGGAAGACAATGTATGTATTTCGGTTCCTGGAGAAACTATTGCATCTA
TTGCATAGGTAATCTTGCACGTCGCATCCCCGGTTCATTTTCTGCGTTTCCATCTTGCACTTCAATAGCA
TATCTTTGTTAACGAAGCATCTGTGCTTCATTTTGTAGAACAAAAATGCAACGCGAGAGCGCTAATTTTT
CAAACAAAGAATCTGAGCTGCATTTTTACAGAACAGAAATGCAACGCGAAAGCGCTATTTTACCAACGAA
GAATCTGTGCTTCATTTTTGTAAAACAAAAATGCAACGCGAGAGCGCTAATTTTTCAAACAAAGAATCTG
AGCTGCATTTTTACAGAACAGAAATGCAACGCGAGAGCGCTATTTTACCAACAAAGAATCTATACTTCTT
TTTTGTTCTACAAAAATGCATCCCGAGAGCGCTATTTTTCTAACAAAGCATCTTAGATTACTTTTTTTCT
CCTTTGTGCGCTCTATAATGCAGTCTCTTGATAACTTTTTGCACTGTAGGTCCGTTAAGGTTAGAAGAAG
GCTACTTTGGTGTCTATTTTCTCTTCCATAAAAAAAGCCTGACTCCACTTCCCGCGTTTACTGATTACTA
GCGAAGCTGCGGGTGCATTTTTTCAAGATAAAGGCATCCCCGATTATATTCTATACCGATGTGGATTGCG
CATACTTTGTGAACAGAAAGTGATAGCGTTGATGATTCTTCATTGGTCAGAAAATTATGAACGGTTTCTT
CTATTTTGTCTCTATATACTACGTATAGGAAATGTTTACATTTTCGTATTGTTTTCGATTCACTCTATGA
ATAGTTCTTACTACAATTTTTTTGTCTAAAGAGTAATACTAGAGATAAACATAAAAAATGTAGAGGTCGA
GTTTAGATGCAAGTTCAAGGAGCGAAAGGTGGATGGGTAGGTTATATAGGGATATAGCACAGAGATATAT
AGCAAAGAGATACTTTTGAGCAATGTTTGTGGAAGCGGTATTCGCAATATTTTAGTAGCTCGTTACAGTC
CGGTGCGTTTTTGGTTTTTTGAAAGTGCGTCTTCAGAGCGCTTTTGGTTTTCAAAAGCGCTCTGAAGTTC
CTATACTTTCTAGCTAGAGAATAGGAACTTCGGAATAGGAACTTCAAAGCGTTTCCGAAAACGAGCGCTT
CCGAAAATGCAACGCGAGCTGCGCACATACAGCTCACTGTTCACGTCGCACCTATATCTGCGTGTTGCCT
GTATATATATATACATGAGAAGAACGGCATAGTGCGTGTTTATGCTTAAATGCGTACTTATATGCGTCTA
TTTATGTAGGATGAAAGGTAGTCTAGTACCTCCTGTGATATTATCCCATTCCATGCGGGGTATCGTATGC
TTCCTTCAGCACTACCCTTTAGCTGTTCTATATGCTGCCACTCCTCAATTGGATTAGTCTCATCCTTCAA
TGCTATCATTTCCTTTGATATTGGATCGATCCGATGATAAGCTGTCAAACATGAGAATTGGGTAATAACT
GATATAATTAAATTGAAGCTCTAATTTGTGAGTTTAGTATACATGCATTTACTTATAATACAGTTTTTTA
GTTTTGCTGGCCGCATCTTCTCAAATATGCTTCCCAGCCTGCTTTTCTGTAACGTTCACCCTCTACCTTA
GCATCCCTTCCCTTTGCAAATAGTCCTCTTCCAACAATAATAATGTCAGATCCTGTAGAGACCACATCAT
CCACGGTTCTATACTGTTGACCCAATGCGTCTCCCTTGTCATCTAAACCCACACCGGGTGTCATAATCAA
CCAATCGTAACCTTCATCTCTTCCACCCATGTCTCTTTGAGCAATAAAGCCGATAACAAAATCTTTGTCG
CTCTTCGCAATGTCAACAGTACCCTTAGTATATTCTCCAGTAGATAGGGAGCCCTTGCATGACAATTCTG
CTAACATCAAAAGGCCTCTAGGTTCCTTTGTTACTTCTTCTGCCGCCTGCTTCAAACCGCTAACAATACC
TGGGCCCACCACACCGTGTGCATTCGTAATGTCTGCCCATTCTGCTATTCTGTATACACCCGCAGAGTAC
TGCAATTTGACTGTATTACCAATGTCAGCAAATTTTCTGTCTTCGAAGAGTAAAAAATTGTACTTGGCGG
ATAATGCCTTTAGCGGCTTAACTGTGCCCTCCATGGAAAAATCAGTCAAGATATCCACATGTGTTTTTAG
TAAACAAATTTTGGGACCTAATGCTTCAACTAACTCCAGTAATTCCTTGGTGGTACGAACATCCAATGAA
GCACACAAGTTTGTTTGCTTTTCGTGCATGATATTAAATAGCTTGGCAGCAACAGGACTAGGATGAGTAG
CAGCACGTTCCTTATATGTAGCTTTCGACATGATTTATCTTCGTTTCCTGCATGTTTTTGTTCTGTGCAG
TTGGGTTAAGAATACTGGGCAATTTCATGTTTCTTCAACACTACATATGCGTATATATACCAATCTAAGT
CTGTGCTCCTTCCTTCGTTCTTCCTTCTGTTCGGAGATTACCGAATCAAAAAAATTTCAAGGAAACCGAA
ATCAAAAAAAAGAATAAAAAAAAAATGATGAATTGAAAAGCTAATTCTTGAAGACGAAAGGGCCTCGTGA
TACGCCTATTTTTATAGGTTAATGTCATGATAATAATGGTTTCTTAGACGTCAGGTGGCACTTTTCGGGG
AAATGTGCGCGGAACCCCTATTTGTTTATTTTTCTAAATACATTCAAATATGTATCCGCTCATGAGACAA
TAACCCTGATAAATGCTTCAATAATATTGAAAAAGGAAGAGTATGAGTATTCAACATTTCCGTGTCGCCC
TTATTCCCTTTTTTGCGGCATTTTGCCTTCCTGTTTTTGCTCACCCAGAAACGCTGGTGAAAGTAAAAGA
TGCTGAAGATCAGTTGGGTGCACGAGTGGGTTACATCGAACTGGATCTCAACAGCGGTAAGATCCTTGAG
AGTTTTCGCCCCGAAGAACGTTTTCCAATGATGAGCACTTTTAAAGTTCTGCTATGTGGCGCGGTATTAT
CCCGTATTGACGCCGGGCAAGAGCAACTCGGTCGCCGCATACACTATTCTCAGAATGACTTGGTTGAGTA
CTCACCAGTCACAGAAAAGCATCTTACGGATGGCATGACAGTAAGAGAATTATGCAGTGCTGCCATAACC
ATGAGTGATAACACTGCGGCCAACTTACTTCTGACAACGATCGGAGGACCGAAGGAGCTAACCGCTTTTT
TGCACAACATGGGGGATCATGTAACTCGCCTTGATCGTTGGGAACCGGAGCTGAATGAAGCCATACCAAA
CGACGAGCGTGACACCACGATGCCTGTAGCAATGGCAACAACGTTGCGCAAACTATTAACTGGCGAACTA
CTTACTCTAGCTTCCCGGCAACAATTAATAGACTGGATGGAGGCGGATAAAGTTGCAGGACCACTTCTGC
GCTCGGCCCTTCCGGCTGGCTGGTTTATTGCTGATAAATCTGGAGCCGGTGAGCGTGGGTCTCGCGGTAT
CATTGCAGCACTGGGGCCAGATGGTAAGCCCTCCCGTATCGTAGTTATCTACACGACGGGGAGTCAGGCA
ACTATGGATGAACGAAATAGACAGATCGCTGAGATAGGTGCCTCACTGATTAAGCATTGGTAACTGTCAG
ACCAAGTTTACTCATATATACTTTAGATTGATTTAAAACTTCATTTTTAATTTAAAAGGATCTAGGTGAA
GATCCTTTTTGATAATCTCATGACCAAAATCCCTTAACGTGAGTTTTCGTTCCACTGAGCGTCAGACCCC
GTAGAAAAGATCAAAGGATCTTCTTGAGATCCTTTTTTTCTGCGCGTAATCTGCTGCTTGCAAACAAAAA
AACCACCGCTACCAGCGGTGGTTTGTTTGCCGGATCAAGAGCTACCAACTCTTTTTCCGAAGGTAACTGG
CTTCAGCAGAGCGCAGATACCAAATACTGTTCTTCTAGTGTAGCCGTAGTTAGGCCACCACTTCAAGAAC
TCTGTAGCACCGCCTACATACCTCGCTCTGCTAATCCTGTTACCAGTGGCTGCTGCCAGTGGCGATAAGT
CGTGTCTTACCGGGTTGGACTCAAGACGATAGTTACCGGATAAGGCGCAGCGGTCGGGCTGAACGGGGGG
TTCGTGCACACAGCCCAGCTTGGAGCGAACGACCTACACCGAACTGAGATACCTACAGCGTGAGCTATGA
GAAAGCGCCACGCTTCCCGAAGGGAGAAAGGCGGACAGGTATCCGGTAAGCGGCAGGGTCGGAACAGGAG
AGCGCACGAGGGAGCTTCCAGGGGGAAACGCCTGGTATCTTTATAGTCCTGTCGGGTTTCGCCACCTCTG
ACTTGAGCGTCGATTTTTGTGATGCTCGTCAGGGGGGCGGAGCCTATGGAAAAACGCCAGCAACGCGGCC
TTTTTACGGTTCCTGGCCTTTTGCTGGCCTTTTGCTCACATGTTCTTTCCTGCGTTATCCCCTGATTCTG
TGGATAACCGTATTACCGCCTTTGAGTGAGCTGATACCGCTCGCCGCAGCCGAACGACCGAGCGCAGCGA
GTCAGTGAGCGAGGAAGCGGAAGAGCGCCCAATACGCAAACCGCCTCTCCCCGCGCGTTGGCCGATTCAT
TAATGCAGCTGGCACGACAGGTTTCCCGACTGGAAAGCGGGCAGTGAGCGCAACGCAATTAATGTGAGTT
AGCTCACTCATTAGGCACCCCAGGCTTTACACTTTATGCTTCCGGCTCGTATGTTGTGTGGAATTGTGAG
CGGATAACAATTTCACACAGGAAACAGCTATGACCATGATTACGCCAAGCTTACCGCATCAGGAAATTGT
AAGCGTTAATATTTTGTTAAAATTCGCGTTAAATTTTTGTTAAATCAGCTCATTTTTTAACCAATAGGCC
GAAATCGGCAAAATCCCTTATAAATCAAAAGAATAGACCGAGATAGGGT
[37 nt withheld, positions 8380-8416]
AAAGAACGTGGACTCCAACGTCAAAGG
[49 nt withheld, positions 8444-8492]
T
[91 nt withheld, positions 8494-8584]
G
[124 nt withheld, positions 8586-8709]
CCATTCGC
